Addgene plasmid #80974: pRZ-CAS9-mCherry
Purpose: Cas9, mCherry expression
Depositing lab: Veit Hornung. Depositing organization: Universitaetsklinikum Bonn. Publication: CRISPaint allows modular base-specific gene tagging using a ligase-4-dependent mechanism. Schmid-Burgk JL, Honing K, Ebert TS, Hornung V. Nat Commun. 2016 Jul 28;7:12338. doi: 10.1038/ncomms12338. PubMed 27465542.
Backbone
  Vector backbone: pRZ
  Vector type: Mammalian Expression
Growth in bacteria
  Bacterial resistance: Ampicillin, 100 μg/mL
  Growth temperature: 30°C
  Growth strain: DH10B
  Copy number: High Copy
Gene/Insert
  Gene/Insert name: Cas9
  Species: Synthetic
  Promoter: CMV
  Cloning method: Restriction Enzyme; 5′ cloning site unknown (unknown if destroyed); 3′ cloning site unknown (unknown if destroyed)
  Sequencing primers: 5′ CGCAAATGGGCGGTAGGCGTG
Terms and licenses: Academic/Nonprofit Terms; Industry Terms: Not Available to Industry
How to cite: pRZ-CAS9-mCherry was a gift from Veit Hornung (Addgene plasmid # 80974 ; http://n2t.net/addgene:80974 ; RRID:Addgene_80974)
