[The description below was written by a language model from this plasmid's Addgene catalogue record and pLannotate feature annotations shown in this document.]
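Description:
pRZ-CAS9-mCherry is an 11.3 kb mammalian expression plasmid built on the pRZ backbone. The catalogue lists it only as a mammalian expression vector, but the feature table shows a gammaretroviral architecture. A CMV enhancer/promoter is fused to a truncated 5' LTR, followed by an MESV-type Ψ packaging signal and a truncated, start-codon-less MMLV gag segment, and the unit is closed by a Moloney murine leukemia virus 3' LTR. This arrangement would allow the region between the LTRs to be transcribed as a packageable genomic RNA. The record does not say whether the plasmid is meant for virus production or simply for transient transfection. In E. coli it is maintained through a high-copy ColE1/pUC-type origin and selected with ampicillin via the bla gene and its own promoter. Residual lac promoter/operator, lacI and bom fragments are backbone remnants.

Two functional units lie between the LTRs. Just downstream of the gag fragment is the Sh ble gene (BleoR), which confers resistance to Zeocin/bleomycin, presumably expressed from the LTR-driven transcript. A second, internal CMV enhancer/promoter then drives the payload: a partial 3xFLAG epitope sequence directly abutting mCherry, followed after a short unannotated gap by Streptococcus pyogenes Cas9. The element linking mCherry to Cas9 is not annotated, so the table does not show whether the two are made as a fusion or separated by a linker or self-cleaving peptide. An SV40 enhancer/early promoter sits outside the 3' LTR with no annotated downstream gene.

The stated purpose is co-expression of Cas9 and mCherry, so red fluorescence marks nuclease-expressing cells. No guide RNA cassette is annotated, so guides must be supplied separately. The plasmid was deposited in connection with the CRISPaint method for modular, ligase-4-dependent gene tagging.
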