Features (pLannotate 1.2.2; 21 found; start..end, strand, type, name):
     28..80      -  misc_feature   bom (fragment): basis of mobility region from pBR322
    215..594     +  enhancer       CMV enhancer: human cytomegalovirus immediate early enhancer
    595..798     +  promoter       CMV promoter: human cytomegalovirus (CMV) immediate early promoter
    799..974     +  LTR            5' LTR (truncated): truncated long terminal repeat from Moloney murine sarcoma virus
   1096..1370    +  misc_feature   MESV Ψ (fragment): packaging signal of murine embryonic stem cell virus
   1437..1853    +  CDS            gag (truncated): truncated Moloney murine leukemia virus (MMLV) gag gene lacking the start codon
   1865..2239    +  CDS            BleoR: antibiotic-binding protein; Sh ble from Streptoalloteichus hindustanus; confers resistance to bleomycin, phleomycin, and Zeocin™
   2375..2754    +  enhancer       CMV enhancer: human cytomegalovirus immediate early enhancer
   2755..2958    +  promoter       CMV promoter: human cytomegalovirus (CMV) immediate early promoter
   3076..3100    +  CDS            3xFLAG (fragment): three tandem FLAG® epitope tags
   3100..3804    +  CDS            mCherry: mCherry is a basic (constitutively fluorescent) red fluorescent protein published in 2004, derived from Discosoma sp.. It is reported to be a very rapidly-maturing monomer with low acid sensitivity.
   3883..7986    +  CDS            cas9: CAS9_STRP1 - Also known as csn1 From Streptococcus pyogenes serotype M1.
   8076..8669    +  LTR            LTR: long terminal repeat from Moloney murine leukemia virus
   8757..9075    +  promoter       SV40 promoter: SV40 enhancer and early promoter
   9135..9157    -  protein_bind   lac operator (fragment): The lac repressor binds to the lac operator to inhibit transcription in E. coli. This inhibition can be relieved by adding lactose or isopropyl-β-D-thiogalactopyranoside (IPTG). lac repressor encoded by lacI
   9161..9191    -  promoter       lac promoter: promoter for the E. coli lac operon
   9206..9227    -  protein_bind   CAP binding site: CAP binding activates transcription in the presence of cAMP. E. coli catabolite activator protein
   9240..9332    -  CDS            lacI (fragment): lac repressor; lacI; The lac repressor binds to the lac operator to inhibit transcription in E. coli. This inhibition can be relieved by adding lactose or isopropyl-β-D-thiogalactopyranoside (IPTG).
   9515..10103   -  rep_origin     ori: high-copy-number ColE1/pMB1/pBR322/pUC origin of replication
  10274..11134   -  CDS            AmpR: β-lactamase; bla; confers resistance to ampicillin, carbenicillin, and related antibiotics
  11135..11239   -  promoter       AmpR promoter: bla
>Addgene plasmid #80974 | pRZ-CAS9-mCherry | depositor full sequence | sequence record 153106 | Full Sequence
GACGGATCGGGAGATCTCCCGATCCCCTATGGTGCACTCTCAGTACAATCTGCTCTGATGCCGCATAGTT
AAGCCAGTATCTGCTCCCTGCTTGTGTGTTGGAGGTCGCTGAGTAGTGCGCGAGCAAAATTTAAGCTACA
ACAAGGCAAGGCTTGACCGACAATTGCATGAAGAATCTGCTTAGGGTTAGGCGTTTTGCGCTGCTTCGCG
AGTTGACATTGATTATTGACTAGTTATTAATAGTAATCAATTACGGGGTCATTAGTTCATAGCCCATATA
TGGAGTTCCGCGTTACATAACTTACGGTAAATGGCCCGCCTGGCTGACCGCCCAACGACCCCCGCCCATT
GACGTCAATAATGACGTATGTTCCCATAGTAACGCCAATAGGGACTTTCCATTGACGTCAATGGGTGGAG
TATTTACGGTAAACTGCCCACTTGGCAGTACATCAAGTGTATCATATGCCAAGTACGCCCCCTATTGACG
TCAATGACGGTAAATGGCCCGCCTGGCATTATGCCCAGTACATGACCTTATGGGACTTTCCTACTTGGCA
GTACATCTACGTATTAGTCATCGCTATTACCATGGTGATGCGGTTTTGGCAGTACATCAATGGGCGTGGA
TAGCGGTTTGACTCACGGGGATTTCCAAGTCTCCACCCCATTGACGTCAATGGGAGTTTGTTTTGGCACC
AAAATCAACGGGACTTTCCAAAATGTCGTAACAACTCCGCCCCATTGACGCAAATGGGCGGTAGGCGTGT
ACGGTGGGAGGTCTATATAAGCAGAGCTCAATAAAAGAGCCCACAACCCCTCACTCGGCGCGCCAGTCTT
CCGATAGACTGCGTCGCCCGGGTACCCGTATTCCCAATAAAGCCTCTTGCTGTTTGCATCCGAATCGTGG
TCTCGCTGTTCCTTGGGAGGGTCTCCTCTGAGTGATTGACTACCCACGACGGGGGTCTTTCATTTGGGGG
CTCGTCCGGGATTTGGAGACCCCTGCCCAGGGACCACCGACCCACCACCGGGAGGTAAGCTGGCCAGCAA
CTTATCTGTGTCTGTCCGATTGTCTAGTGTCTATGTTTGATGTTATGCGCCTGCGTCTGTACTAGTTAGC
TAACTAGCTCTGTATCTGGCGGACCCGTGGTGGAACTGACGAGTTCTGAACACCCGGCCGCAACCCTGGG
AGACGTCCCAGGGACTTTGGGGGCCGTTTTTGTGGCCCGACCTGAGGAAGGGAGTCGATGTGGAATCCGA
CCCCGTCAGGATATGTGGTTCTGGTAGGAGACGAGAACCTAAAACAGTTCCCGCCTCCGTCTGAATTTTT
GCTTTCGGTTTGGAACCGAAGCCGCGCGTCTTGTCTGCTGCAGCGCTGCAGCATCGTTCTGTGTTGTCTC
TGTCTGACTGTGTTTCTGTATTTGTCTGAAAATTAGGGCCAGACTGTTACCACTCCCTTAAGTTTGACCT
TAGGTCACTGGAAAGATGTCGAGCGGATCGCTCACAACCAGTCGGTAGATGTCAAGAAGAGACGTTGGGT
TACCTTCTGCTCTGCAGAATGGCCAACCTTTAACGTCGGATGGCCGCGAGACGGCACCTTTAACCGAGAC
CTCATCACCCAGGTTAAGATCAAGGTCTTTTCACCTGGCCCGCATGGACACCCAGACCAGGTCCCCTACA
TCGTGACCTGGGAAGCCTTGGCTTTTGACCCCCCTCCCTGGGTCAAGCCCTTTGTACACCCTAAGCCTCC
GCCTCCTCTTCCTCCATCCGCCCCGTCTCTCCCCCTTGAACCTCCTCGTTCGACCCCGCCTCGATCCTCC
CTTTATCCAGCCCTCACTCCTTCTCTAGGCGCCTCCGGACCACCATGGCCAAGTTGACCAGTGCCGTTCC
GGTGCTCACCGCGCGCGACGTCGCCGGAGCGGTCGAGTTCTGGACCGACCGGCTCGGGTTCTCCCGGGAC
TTCGTGGAGGACGACTTCGCCGGTGTGGTCCGGGACGACGTGACCCTGTTCATCAGCGCGGTCCAGGACC
AGGTGGTGCCGGACAACACCCTGGCCTGGGTGTGGGTGCGCGGCCTGGACGAGCTGTACGCCGAGTGGTC
GGAGGTCGTGTCCACGAACTTCCGGGACGCCTCCGGGCCGGCCATGACCGAGATCGGCGAGCAGCCGTGG
GGGCGGGAGTTCGCCCTGCGCGACCCGGCCGGCAACTGCGTGCACTTCGTGGCCGAGGAGCAGGACTGAA
GATCCGGCCATTAGCCATATTATTCATTGGTTATATAGCATAAATCAATATTGGCTATTGGCCATTGCAT
ACGTTGTATCCATATCATAATATGTACATTTATATTGGCTCATGTCCAACATTACCGCCATGTTGACATT
GATTATTGACTAGTTATTAATAGTAATCAATTACGGGGTCATTAGTTCATAGCCCATATATGGAGTTCCG
CGTTACATAACTTACGGTAAATGGCCCGCCTGGCTGACCGCCCAACGACCCCCGCCCATTGACGTCAATA
ATGACGTATGTTCCCATAGTAACGCCAATAGGGACTTTCCATTGACGTCAATGGGTGGAGTATTTACGGT
AAACTGCCCACTTGGCAGTACATCAAGTGTATCATATGCCAAGTACGCCCCCTATTGACGTCAATGACGG
TAAATGGCCCGCCTGGCATTATGCCCAGTACATGACCTTATGGGACTTTCCTACTTGGCAGTACATCTAC
GTATTAGTCATCGCTATTACCATGGTGATGCGGTTTTGGCAGTACATCAATGGGCGTGGATAGCGGTTTG
ACTCACGGGGATTTCCAAGTCTCCACCCCATTGACGTCAATGGGAGTTTGTTTTGGCACCAAAATCAACG
GGACTTTCCAAAATGTCGTAACAACTCCGCCCCATTGACGCAAATGGGCGGTAGGCGTGTACGGTGGGAG
GTCTATATAAGCAGAGCTCGTTTAGTGAACCGTCAGATCGCCTGGAGACGCCATCCACGCTGTTTTGACC
TCCATAGAAGACACCGGGACCGATCCAGCCTCCGCGGCCCCAAGCTTCCGCGTACGGCCACCATGGATTA
TAAGGATGACGACGATAAGGTGAGCAAGGGCGAGGAGGATAACATGGCCATCATCAAGGAGTTCATGCGC
TTCAAGGTGCACATGGAGGGCTCCGTGAACGGCCACGAGTTCGAGATCGAGGGCGAGGGCGAGGGCCGCC
CCTACGAGGGCACCCAGACCGCCAAGCTGAAGGTGACCAAGGGTGGCCCCCTGCCCTTCGCCTGGGACAT
CCTGTCCCCTCAGTTCATGTACGGCTCCAAGGCCTACGTGAAGCACCCCGCCGACATCCCCGACTACTTG
AAGCTGTCCTTCCCCGAGGGCTTCAAGTGGGAGCGCGTGATGAACTTCGAGGACGGCGGCGTGGTGACCG
TGACCCAGGACTCCTCCCTGCAGGACGGCGAGTTCATCTACAAGGTGAAGCTGCGCGGCACCAACTTCCC
CTCCGACGGCCCCGTAATGCAGAAGAAGACCATGGGCTGGGAGGCCTCCTCCGAGCGGATGTACCCCGAG
GACGGCGCCCTGAAGGGCGAGATCAAGCAGAGGCTGAAGCTGAAGGACGGCGGCCACTACGACGCTGAGG
TCAAGACCACCTACAAGGCCAAGAAGCCCGTGCAGCTGCCCGGCGCCTACAACGTCAACATCAAGTTGGA
CATCACCTCCCACAACGAGGACTACACCATCGTGGAACAGTACGAACGCGCCGAGGGCCGCCACTCCACC
GGCGGCATGGACGAGCTGTACAAGGTCGCTACCATCGAGGGATCCGGAGAGGGCAGAGGAAGTCTGCTAA
CATGCGGTGACGTCGAGGAGAATCCTGGCCCAATGGACAAGAAGTACAGCATCGGCCTGGACATCGGCAC
CAACAGCGTGGGCTGGGCCGTGATCACCGACGAGTACAAGGTGCCCAGCAAGAAGTTCAAGGTGCTGGGC
AACACCGACCGCCACAGCATCAAGAAGAACCTGATCGGCGCCCTGCTGTTCGACAGCGGCGAGACCGCCG
AGGCCACCCGCCTGAAGCGCACCGCCCGCCGCCGCTACACCCGCCGCAAGAACCGCATCTGCTACCTGCA
GGAGATCTTCAGCAACGAGATGGCCAAGGTGGACGACAGCTTCTTCCACCGCCTGGAGGAGAGCTTCCTG
GTGGAGGAGGACAAGAAGCACGAGCGCCACCCCATCTTCGGCAACATCGTGGACGAGGTGGCCTACCACG
AGAAGTACCCCACCATCTACCACCTGCGCAAGAAGCTGGTGGACAGCACCGACAAGGCCGACCTGCGCCT
GATCTACCTGGCCCTGGCCCACATGATCAAGTTCCGCGGCCACTTCCTGATCGAGGGCGACCTGAACCCC
GACAACAGCGACGTGGACAAGCTGTTCATCCAGCTGGTGCAGACCTACAACCAGCTGTTCGAGGAGAACC
CCATCAACGCCAGCGGCGTGGACGCCAAGGCCATCCTGAGCGCCCGCCTGAGCAAGAGCCGCCGCCTGGA
GAACCTGATCGCCCAGCTGCCCGGCGAGAAGAAGAACGGCCTGTTCGGCAACCTGATCGCCCTGAGCCTG
GGCCTGACCCCCAACTTCAAGAGCAACTTCGACCTGGCCGAGGACGCCAAGCTGCAGCTGAGCAAGGACA
CCTACGACGACGACCTGGACAACCTGCTGGCCCAGATCGGCGACCAGTACGCCGACCTGTTCCTGGCCGC
CAAGAACCTGAGCGACGCCATCCTGCTGAGCGACATCCTGCGCGTGAACACCGAGATCACCAAGGCCCCC
CTGAGCGCCAGCATGATCAAGCGCTACGACGAGCACCACCAGGACCTGACCCTGCTGAAGGCCCTGGTGC
GCCAGCAGCTGCCCGAGAAGTACAAGGAGATCTTCTTCGACCAGAGCAAGAACGGCTACGCCGGCTACAT
CGACGGCGGCGCCAGCCAGGAGGAGTTCTACAAGTTCATCAAGCCCATCCTGGAGAAGATGGACGGCACC
GAGGAGCTGCTGGTGAAGCTGAACCGCGAGGACCTGCTGCGCAAGCAGCGCACCTTCGACAACGGCAGCA
TCCCCCACCAGATCCACCTGGGCGAGCTGCACGCCATCCTGCGCCGCCAGGAGGACTTCTACCCCTTCCT
GAAGGACAACCGCGAGAAGATCGAGAAGATCCTGACCTTCCGCATCCCCTACTACGTGGGCCCCCTGGCC
CGCGGCAACAGCCGCTTCGCCTGGATGACCCGCAAGAGCGAGGAGACCATCACCCCCTGGAACTTCGAGG
AGGTGGTGGACAAGGGCGCCAGCGCCCAGAGCTTCATCGAGCGCATGACCAACTTCGACAAGAACCTGCC
CAACGAGAAGGTGCTGCCCAAGCACAGCCTGCTGTACGAGTACTTCACCGTGTACAACGAGCTGACCAAG
GTGAAGTACGTGACCGAGGGCATGCGCAAGCCCGCCTTCCTGAGCGGCGAGCAGAAGAAGGCCATCGTGG
ACCTGCTGTTCAAGACCAACCGCAAGGTGACCGTGAAGCAGCTGAAGGAGGACTACTTCAAGAAGATCGA
GTGCTTCGACAGCGTGGAGATCAGCGGCGTGGAGGACCGCTTCAACGCCAGCCTGGGCACCTACCACGAC
CTGCTGAAGATCATCAAGGACAAGGACTTCCTGGACAACGAGGAGAACGAGGACATCCTGGAGGACATCG
TGCTGACCCTGACCCTGTTCGAGGACCGCGAGATGATCGAGGAGCGCCTGAAGACCTACGCCCACCTGTT
CGACGACAAGGTGATGAAGCAGCTGAAGCGCCGCCGCTACACCGGCTGGGGCCGCCTGAGCCGCAAGCTG
ATCAACGGCATCCGCGACAAGCAGAGCGGCAAGACCATCCTGGACTTCCTGAAGAGCGACGGCTTCGCCA
ACCGCAACTTCATGCAGCTGATCCACGACGACAGCCTGACCTTCAAGGAGGACATCCAGAAGGCCCAGGT
GAGCGGCCAGGGCGACAGCCTGCACGAGCACATCGCCAACCTGGCCGGCAGCCCCGCCATCAAGAAGGGC
ATCCTGCAGACCGTGAAGGTGGTGGACGAGCTGGTGAAGGTGATGGGCCGCCACAAGCCCGAGAACATCG
TGATCGAGATGGCCCGCGAGAACCAGACCACCCAGAAGGGCCAGAAGAACAGCCGCGAGCGCATGAAGCG
CATCGAGGAGGGCATCAAGGAGCTGGGCAGCCAGATCCTGAAGGAGCACCCCGTGGAGAACACCCAGCTG
CAGAACGAGAAGCTGTACCTGTACTACCTGCAGAACGGCCGCGACATGTACGTGGACCAGGAGCTGGACA
TCAACCGCCTGAGCGACTACGACGTGGACCACATCGTGCCCCAGAGCTTCCTGAAGGACGACAGCATCGA
CAACAAGGTGCTGACCCGCAGCGACAAGAACCGCGGCAAGAGCGACAACGTGCCCAGCGAGGAGGTGGTG
AAGAAGATGAAGAACTACTGGCGCCAGCTGCTGAACGCCAAGCTGATCACCCAGCGCAAGTTCGACAACC
TGACCAAGGCCGAGCGCGGCGGCCTGAGCGAGCTGGACAAGGCCGGCTTCATCAAGCGCCAGCTGGTGGA
GACCCGCCAGATCACCAAGCACGTGGCCCAGATCCTGGACAGCCGCATGAACACCAAGTACGACGAGAAC
GACAAGCTGATCCGCGAGGTGAAGGTGATCACCCTGAAGAGCAAGCTGGTGAGCGACTTCCGCAAGGACT
TCCAGTTCTACAAGGTGCGCGAGATCAACAACTACCACCACGCCCACGACGCCTACCTGAACGCCGTGGT
GGGCACCGCCCTGATCAAGAAGTACCCCAAGCTGGAGAGCGAGTTCGTGTACGGCGACTACAAGGTGTAC
GACGTGCGCAAGATGATCGCCAAGAGCGAGCAGGAGATCGGCAAGGCCACCGCCAAGTACTTCTTCTACA
GCAACATCATGAACTTCTTCAAGACCGAGATCACCCTGGCCAACGGCGAGATCCGCAAGCGCCCCCTGAT
CGAGACCAACGGCGAGACCGGCGAGATCGTGTGGGACAAGGGCCGCGACTTCGCCACCGTGCGCAAGGTG
CTGAGCATGCCCCAGGTGAACATCGTGAAGAAGACCGAGGTGCAGACCGGCGGCTTCAGCAAGGAGAGCA
TCCTGCCCAAGCGCAACAGCGACAAGCTGATCGCCCGCAAGAAGGACTGGGACCCCAAGAAGTACGGCGG
CTTCGACAGCCCCACCGTGGCCTACAGCGTGCTGGTGGTGGCCAAGGTGGAGAAGGGCAAGAGCAAGAAG
CTGAAGAGCGTGAAGGAGCTGCTGGGCATCACCATCATGGAGCGCAGCAGCTTCGAGAAGAACCCCATCG
ACTTCCTGGAGGCCAAGGGCTACAAGGAGGTGAAGAAGGACCTGATCATCAAGCTGCCCAAGTACAGCCT
GTTCGAGCTGGAGAACGGCCGCAAGCGCATGCTGGCCAGCGCCGGCGAGCTGCAGAAGGGCAACGAGCTG
GCCCTGCCCAGCAAGTACGTGAACTTCCTGTACCTGGCCAGCCACTACGAGAAGCTGAAGGGCAGCCCCG
AGGACAACGAGCAGAAGCAGCTGTTCGTGGAGCAGCACAAGCACTACCTGGACGAGATCATCGAGCAGAT
CAGCGAGTTCAGCAAGCGCGTGATCCTGGCCGACGCCAACCTGGACAAGGTGCTGAGCGCCTACAACAAG
CACCGCGACAAGCCCATCCGCGAGCAGGCCGAGAACATCATCCACCTGTTCACCCTGACCAACCTGGGCG
CCCCCGCCGCCTTCAAGTACTTCGACACCACCATCGACCGCAAGCGCTACACCAGCACCAAGGAGGTGCT
GGACGCCACCCTGATCCACCAGAGCATCACCGGCCTGTACGAGACCCGCATCGACCTGAGCCAGCTGGGC
GGCGACAGCCGCGCCGACCCCAAGAAGAAGCGCAAGGTGTGAGCGGCCGCATCGATAAAATAAAAGATTT
TATTTAGTCTCCAGAAAAAGGGGGGAATGAAAGACCCCACCTGTAGGTTTGGCAAGCTAGCTTAAGTAAC
GCCATTTTGCAAGGCATGGAAAAATACATAACTGAGAATAGAGAAGTTCAGATCAAGGTCAGGAACAGAT
GGAACAGCTGAATATGGGCCAAACAGGATATCTGTGGTAAGCAGTTCCTGCCCCGGCTCAGGGCCAAGAA
CAGATGGAACAGCTGAATATGGGCCAAACAGGATATCTGTGGTAAGCAGTTCCTGCCCCGGCTCAGGGCC
AAGAACAGATGGTCCCCAGATGCGGTCCAGCCCTCAGCAGTTTCTAGAGAACCATCAGATGTTTCCAGGG
TGCCCCAAGGACCTGAAATGACCCTGTGCCTTATTTGAACTAACCAATCAGTTCGCTTCTCGCTTCTGTT
CGCGCGCTTCTGCTCCCCGAGCTCAATAAAAGAGCCCACAACCCCTCACTCGGGGCGCCAGTCCTCCGAT
TGACTGAGTCGCCCGGGTACCCGTGTATCCAATAAACCCTCTTGCAGTTGCATCCGACTTGTGGTCTCGC
TGTTCCTTGGGAGGGTCTCCTCTGAGTGATTGACTACCCGTCAGCGGGGGTCTTTCATTTGGGGGCTCGT
CCGGGATCGGGAGACCCCTGCCCAGGGACCACCGACCCACCACCGGGAGGTAAGCTGGGAACTAATTCTG
TGGAATGTGTGTCAGTTAGGGTGTGGAAAGTCCCCAGGCTCCCCAGCAGGCAGAAGTATGCAAAGCATGC
ATCTCAATTAGTCAGCAACCAGGTGTGGAAAGTCCCCAGGCTCCCCAGCAGGCAGAAGTATGCAAAGCAT
GCATCTCAATTAGTCAGCAACCATAGTCCCGCCCCTAACTCCGCCCATCCCGCCCCTAACTCCGCCCAGT
TCCGCCCATTCTCCGCCCCATGGCTGACTAATTTTTTTTATTTATGCAGAGGCCGAGGCCGCCTCTGCCT
CTGAGCTATTCCAGAAGTAGTGAGGAGGCTTTTTTGGAGGCCTAGTACCGTCGACCTCTAGCTAGAGCTT
GGCGTAATCATGGTCATAGCTGTTTCCTGTGTGAAATTGTTATCCGCTCACAATTCCACACAACATACGA
GCCGGAAGCATAAAGTGTAAAGCCTGGGGTGCCTAATGAGTGAGCTAACTCACATTAATTGCGTTGCGCT
CACTGCCCGCTTTCCAGTCGGGAAACCTGTCGTGCCAGCTGCATTAATGAATCGGCCAACGCGCGGGGAG
AGGCGGTTTGCGTATTGGGCGCTCTTCCGCTTCCTCGCTCACTGACTCGCTGCGCTCGGTCGTTCGGCTG
CGGCGAGCGGTATCAGCTCACTCAAAGGCGGTAATACGGTTATCCACAGAATCAGGGGATAACGCAGGAA
AGAACATGTGAGCAAAAGGCCAGCAAAAGGCCAGGAACCGTAAAAAGGCCGCGTTGCTGGCGTTTTTCCA
TAGGCTCCGCCCCCCTGACGAGCATCACAAAAATCGACGCTCAAGTCAGAGGTGGCGAAACCCGACAGGA
CTATAAAGATACCAGGCGTTTCCCCCTGGAAGCTCCCTCGTGCGCTCTCCTGTTCCGACCCTGCCGCTTA
CCGGATACCTGTCCGCCTTTCTCCCTTCGGGAAGCGTGGCGCTTTCTCAATGCTCACGCTGTAGGTATCT
CAGTTCGGTGTAGGTCGTTCGCTCCAAGCTGGGCTGTGTGCACGAACCCCCCGTTCAGCCCGACCGCTGC
GCCTTATCCGGTAACTATCGTCTTGAGTCCAACCCGGTAAGACACGACTTATCGCCACTGGCAGCAGCCA
CTGGTAACAGGATTAGCAGAGCGAGGTATGTAGGCGGTGCTACAGAGTTCTTGAAGTGGTGGCCTAACTA
CGGCTACACTAGAAGGACAGTATTTGGTATCTGCGCTCTGCTGAAGCCAGTTACCTTCGGAAAAAGAGTT
GGTAGCTCTTGATCCGGCAAACAAACCACCGCTGGTAGCGGTGGTTTTTTTGTTTGCAAGCAGCAGATTA
CGCGCAGAAAAAAAGGATCTCAAGAAGATCCTTTGATCTTTTCTACGGGGTCTGACGCTCAGTGGAACGA
AAACTCACGTTAAGGGATTTTGGTCATGAGATTATCAAAAAGGATCTTCACCTAGATCCTTTTAAATTAA
AAATGAAGTTTTAAATCAATCTAAAGTATATATGAGTAAACTTGGTCTGACAGTTACCAATGCTTAATCA
GTGAGGCACCTATCTCAGCGATCTGTCTATTTCGTTCATCCATAGTTGCCTGACTCCCCGTCGTGTAGAT
AACTACGATACGGGAGGGCTTACCATCTGGCCCCAGTGCTGCAATGATACCGCGAGACCCACGCTCACCG
GCTCCAGATTTATCAGCAATAAACCAGCCAGCCGGAAGGGCCGAGCGCAGAAGTGGTCCTGCAACTTTAT
CCGCCTCCATCCAGTCTATTAATTGTTGCCGGGAAGCTAGAGTAAGTAGTTCGCCAGTTAATAGTTTGCG
CAACGTTGTTGCCATTGCTACAGGCATCGTGGTGTCACGCTCGTCGTTTGGTATGGCTTCATTCAGCTCC
GGTTCCCAACGATCAAGGCGAGTTACATGATCCCCCATGTTGTGCAAAAAAGCGGTTAGCTCCTTCGGTC
CTCCGATCGTTGTCAGAAGTAAGTTGGCCGCAGTGTTATCACTCATGGTTATGGCAGCACTGCATAATTC
TCTTACTGTCATGCCATCCGTAAGATGCTTTTCTGTGACTGGTGAGTACTCAACCAAGTCATTCTGAGAA
TAGTGTATGCGGCGACCGAGTTGCTCTTGCCCGGCGTCAATACGGGATAATACCGCGCCACATAGCAGAA
CTTTAAAAGTGCTCATCATTGGAAAACGTTCTTCGGGGCGAAAACTCTCAAGGATCTTACCGCTGTTGAG
ATCCAGTTCGATGTAACCCACTCGTGCACCCAACTGATCTTCAGCATCTTTTACTTTCACCAGCGTTTCT
GGGTGAGCAAAAACAGGAAGGCAAAATGCCGCAAAAAAGGGAATAAGGGCGACACGGAAATGTTGAATAC
TCATACTCTTCCTTTTTCAATATTATTGAAGCATTTATCAGGGTTATTGTCTCATGAGCGGATACATATT
TGAATGTATTTAGAAAAATAAACAAATAGGGGTTCCGCGCACATTTCCCCGAAAAGTGCCACCTGACGTC
