>Addgene plasmid #80974 | pRZ-CAS9-mCherry | addgene partial sequence | sequence record 158564 | mCherry-F 5'-ccccgtaatgcagaagaaga-3'
CCCGAGGACGGCGCCCTGAAGGGCGAGATCAAGCAGAGGCTGAAGCTGAAGGACGGCGGCCACTACGACG
CTGAGGTCAAGACCACCTACAAGGCCAAGAAGCCCGTGCAGCTGCCCGGCGCCTACAACGTCAACATCAA
GTTGGACATCACCTCCCACAACGAGGACTACACCATCGTGGAACAGTACGAACGCGCCGAGGGCCGCCAC
TCCACCGGCGGCATGGACGAGCTGTACAAGGTCGCTACCATCGAGGGATCCGGAGAGGGCAGAGGAAGTC
TGCTAACATGCGGTGACGTCGAGGAGAATCCTGGCCCAATGGACAAGAAGTACAGCATCGGCCTGGACAT
CGGCACCAACAGCGTGGGCTGGGCCGTGATCACCGACGAGTACAAGGTGCCCAGCAAGAAGTTCAAGGTG
CTGGGCAACACCGACCGCCACAGCATCAAGAAGAACCTGATCGGCGCCCTGCTGTTCGACAGCGGCGAGA
CCGCCGAGGCCACCCGCCTGAAGCGCACCGCCCGCCGCCGCTACACCCGCCGCAAGAACCGCATCTGCTA
CCTGCAGGAGATCTTCAGCAACGAGATGGCCAAGGTGGACGACAGCTTCTTCCACCGCCTGGAGGAGAGC
TTCCTGGTGGAGGAGGACAAGAAGCACGAGCGCCACCCCATCTTCGGCAACATCGTGGACGAGGTGGCCT
ACCACGAGAAGTACCCCACCATCTACCACCTGCGCAAGAAGCTGGTGGACAGCACCGACAA
