>Addgene plasmid #80974 | pRZ-CAS9-mCherry | addgene partial sequence | sequence record 158565 | SpCas9-F1 5'-cagcacaagcactacctgga-3'
GCGCGTGATCCTGGCCGACGCCAACCTGGACAAGGTGCTGAGCGCCTACAACAAGCACCGCGACAAGCCC
ATCCGCGAGCAGGCCGAGAACATCATCCACCTGTTCACCCTGACCAACCTGGGCGCCCCCGCCGCCTTCA
AGTACTTCGACACCACCATCGACCGCAAGCGCTACACCAGCACCAAGGAGGTGCTGGACGCCACCCTGAT
CCACCAGAGCATCACCGGCCTGTACGAGACCCGCATCGACCTGAGCCAGCTGGGCGGCGACAGCCGCGCC
GACCCCAAGAAGAAGCGCAAGGTGTGAGCGGCCGCATCGATAAAATAAAAGATTTTATTTAGTCTCCAGA
AAAAGGGGGGAATGAAAGACCCCACCTGTAGGTTTGGCAAGCTAGCTTAAGTAACGCCATTTTGCAAGGC
ATGGAAAAATACATAACTGAGAATAGAGAAGTTCAGATCAAGGTCAGGAACAGATGGAACAGCTGAATAT
GGGCCAAACAGGATATCTGTGGTAAGCAGTTCCTGCCCCGGCTCAGGGCCAAGAACAGATGGAACAGCTG
AATATGGGCCAAACAGGATATCTGTGGTAAGCAGTTCCTGCCCCGGCTCAGGGCCAAGAACAGATGGTCC
CCAGATGCGGTCCAGCCCTCAGCAGTTTCTAGAGAACCATCAGATGTTTCCAGGGTGCCCCAAGGACCTG
AAATGACCCTGTGCCTTATTTGAACTAACCAATCAGTTCGCTTCTCGCTTCTGTTCGCGCGCTTCTGCTC
CCCGAGCTCAATAAAAGAGCCCACAACCCCTCACTCGGGGCGCCAGTCCTCCGATTGACTGAGTCGCCCG
GGTACCCGTGTATCCAATAAA
